>Addgene plasmid #147278 | pAc5.1B-lambdaN-HA-DmNot2-mut2-dsRNAres_Q | depositor full sequence | sequence record 289725 | Full Sequence
CTTCAAGGAATTAATTCTATATTCTAAAAACACAAATGATACTTCTAAAAAAAATCATGAATGGCATCAA
CTCTGAATCAAATCTTTGCAGATGCACCTACTTCTCATTTCCACTGTCACATCATTTTTCCAGATCTCGC
TGCCTGTTATGTGGCCCACAAACCAAGACACGTTTTATGGCCATTAAAGCTGGCTGATCGTCGCCAAACA
CCAAATACATATCAATATGTACATTCGAGAAAGAAGCGATCAAAGAAGCGTCTTCGGGCGAGTAGGAGAA
TGCGGAGGAGAAGGAGAACGAGCTGATCTAGTATCTCTCCACAATCCAATGCCAACTGACCAACTGGCCA
TATTCGGAGCAATTTGAAGCCAATTTCCATCGCCTGGCGATCGCTCCATTCTTGGCTATATGTTTTTCAC
CGTTCCCGGGGCCATTTTCAAAGACTCGTCGGTAAGATAAGATTGTGTCACTCGCTGTCTCTCTTCATTT
GTCGAAGAATGCTGAGGAATTTCGCGATGACGTCGGCGAGTATTTTGAAGAATGAGAATAATTTGTATTT
ATACGAAAATCAGTTAGTGGAATTTTCTACAAAAACATGTTATCTATAGATAATTTTGTTGCAAAATATG
TTGACTATGACAAAGATTGTATGTATATACCTTTAATGTATTCTCATTTTCTTATGTATTTATAATGGCA
ATGATGATACTGATGATATTTTAAGATGATGCCAGACCACAGGCTGATTTCTGCGTCTTTTGCCGAACGC
AGTGCATGTGCGGTTGTTGTTTTTTGGAATAGTTTCAATTTTCGGACTGTCCGCTTTGATTTCAGTTTCT
TGGCTTATTCAAAAAGCAAAGTAAAGCCAAAAAAGCGAGATGGCAATACCAAATGCGGCAAAACGGTAGT
GGAAGGAAAGGGGTGCGGGGCAGCGGAAGGAAGGGTGGGGCGGGGCGTGGCGGGGTCTGTGGCTGGGCGC
GACGTCACCGACGTTGGAGCCACTCCTTTGACCATGTGTGCGTGTGTGTATTATTCGTGTCTCGCCACTC
GCCGGTTGTTTTTTTCTTTTTATCTCGCTCTCTCTAGCGCCATCTCGTACGCATGCTCAACGCACCGCAT
GTTGCCGTGTCCTTTATGCGTCATTTTGGCTCGAAATAGGCAATTATTTAAACAAAGATTAGTCAACGAA
AACGCTAAAATAAATAAGTCTACAATATGGTTACTTATTGCCATGTGTGTGCAGCCAACGATAGCAACAA
AAGCAACAACACAGTGGCTTTCCCTCTTTCACTTTTTGTTTGCAAGCGCGTGCGAGCAAGACGGCACGAC
CGGCAAACGCAATTACGCTGACAAAGAGCAGACGAAGTTTTGGCCGAAAAACATCAAGGCGCCTGATACG
AATGCATTTGCAATAACAATTGCGATATTTAATATTGTTTATGAAGCTGTTTGACTTCAAAACACACAAA
AAAAAAAATAAAACAAATTATTTGAAAGAGAATTAGGAATCGGACAGCTTATCGTTACGGGCTAACAGCA
CACCGAGACGAAATAGCTTACCTGACGTCACAGCCTCTGGAAGAACTGCCGCCAAGCAGAGAGAGAGAGA
AAAAGAGGGAGAGCAGCTTAGACCGCATGTGCTTGTGTGTGAGGCGTCTCTCTCTTCGTCTCCTGTTTGC
GCAAACGCATAGACTGCACTGAGAAAATCGATTACCTATTTTTTATGAATGAATATTTGCACTATTACTA
TTCAAAACTATTAAGATAGCAATCACATTCAATAGCCAAATACTATACCACCTGAGCGATGCAACGAAAT
GATCAATTTGAGCAAAAATGCTGCATATTTAGGACGGCATCATTATAGAAATGCTTCTTGCTGTGTACTT
TTCTCTCGTCTGGCAGCTGTTTCGCCGTTATTGTTAAAACCGGCTTAAGTTAGGTGTGTTTTCTACGACT
AGTGATGCCCCTACTAGAAGATGTGTGTTGCACAAATGTCCCTGAATAACCAATTTGAAGTGCAGATAGC
AGTAAACGTAAGCTAATATGAATATTATTTAACTGTAATGTTTTAATATCGCTGGACATTACTAATAAAC
CCACTATAAACACATGTACATATGTATGTTTTGGCATACAATGAGTAGTTGGGGAAAAAATGTGTAAAAG
CACCGTGACCATCACAGCATAAAGATAACCAGCTGAAGTATCGAATATGAGTAACCCCCAAATTGAATCA
CATGCCGCAACTGATAGGACCCATGGAAGTACACTCTTCATGGCGATATACAAGACACACACAAGCACGA
ACACCCAGTTGCGGAGGAAATTCTCCGTAAATGAAAACCCAATCGGCGAACAATTCATACCCATATATGG
TAAAAGTTTTGAACGCGACTTGAGAGCGGAGAGCATTGCGGCTGATAAGGTTTTAGCGCTAAGCGGGCTT
TATAAAACGGGCTGCGGGACCAGTTTTCATATCACTACCGTTTGAGTTCTTGTGCTGTGTGGATACTCCT
CCCGACACAAAGCCGCTCCATCAGCCAGCAGTCGTCTAATCCAGAGACCCCGGATCGGGGTACCAACATG
GACGCACAAACACGACGACGTGAGCGTCGCGCTGAGAAACAAGCTCAATGGAAAGCTGCAAACGGTGGAT
CTCCTCCACATATGGCTTACCCATACGATGTTCCAGATTACGCTCCTCCAAGCTTGATGGCGAATTTAAA
TTTTCAACAACCCCCGAGAAGTATAGCGAACGCGGCGTTAGCTGGCCGGACAACAGGCGGATTCGGTGGT
AGCTCCCTGGCTGGCCATGTGACGCCCACGTCGGGCATGTTTCAAACCGACTTCGCCAACTCCTATCCAG
GAACGGCGAACTACGGACAGGCGCCGCAGCAGCAGCAACAACAGCAGCAGCAGCCCCAACTGTCGCCGAA
CCGGAATGCCCAGCTGTCGGTCGGCGGACCCGCCATCTCGAGCGGCAACCGCAACGCCAACCTCTTCGGC
CAGCGTCAGTTTGTGGAGCGGCGAGCCATGCAAGGATTGGGCAGTGGCCCCATGTCGAACATGGGCAACT
TCATGCAGACGGGTCGCGGCGGCTACGGAACGGGCGGAGGCGGTGGCGGTCCTTTGAATAACTTCCACGT
GTTCGGCGGCGGCGGTGGTAGCGACACCTCCACGCCTGCCCTGCTCGATCCCACGGAGTTCCCCTCCTTG
ACCAACGCTCGTGGACAAAATGATCAAACGTTGCCGCAGTCCAACCCCTTGCAACCCCCCGGATCCAAGC
CGTACGGAAACTTTTTCACGTCATTCGGAATGGTCAAACAGCCCACCAGTGAACAGAGCGAATTTACCAT
GTCAAATGAAGATTTTCCAGCCCTTCCCGGAACGCAGAATTCCGATGGAACGACCAATGCCGTCGGTTCC
GTGGCTGGCACGGGCGGAAGCGGCGGAGCTAGCACGGAAAATCATCTGGATGGAACCGAGAAACCCATGA
ACTCCATCGTCGTGTCCGGCAGTGCCTCCGGATCCTCCGGAAGCAATGTGGGAGTCGTCGGAGGAAACGG
ACTGGGAGCTGTCGGATCGGGAATTGGTGGACTGGCGGTCGGAGGAGGAGGCGGCGCGGGATCCAGTGGC
GGAGGCGGCGTGGGAGGAAACGCGGCTTCCGGAGTCGTGGGAGGTAGCCACGTTGGCTTGGTCGGATCGA
ATTCCGGAATCGGAGGAGTGAATTCCGTTCCGAATTCCAACGCTATGATGGGAGTTGGAGGAGGATTGGG
TTCGGGCTCCGGATCCTCAGGTTCCGGCGCCGGAGGAGAACACTTGAATGACAACAGCTCCAATGACAAG
CTCGTTAAATCCGGAGTCCAGACATCCCCGGACGGTAAAGTGACGAATATTCCGGCCACGATGGTCAATA
ATCAATTTGGAATGGTCGGATTGTTGACCTTTATCCGCGCGGCGGAGACCGACCCGAACTTGGTCACCTT
GAGCTTGGGTACGGATCTCACGGGTTTAGGCCTGAACCTGAACTCGCAGGAGAGCTTGCATACAACCTTC
GCTGGCCCCTTCGTAGCACAGCCCTGCAGAGCACAAGACGTTGAGTTCAACGTGCCACCCGAATATCTGA
TTAACTTTGCGATAAGAGACAAAGCAACAGCGCCGGTAGCGAAAAAGCTGCAAGAAGACCTGCTCTTTTT
CCTTTTTTACACGAACATCGGCGATATGATGCAATTGGCGGCAGCTGCTGAATTGCATAGTCGCGAGTGG
CGATACCACGTGGAGGAGAAAATATGGATAACTCGAATTCCTGGCATTGATCAATATGAAAAAAATGGTA
CAAAAGAGCGCGGCACCTTCTACTACTTTGATGCGCAAAGTTGGAAACGTTTGTCCAAGGTTTTCCAAAT
AGATCCCGAGAAATTAGATAAATGTCCCAATATAAGTGCGTTTATGAATGGACAGTCTGTATAATCTAGA
GGGCCCGCGGTTCGAAGGTAAGCCTATCCCTAACCCTCTCCTCGGTCTCGATTCTACGCGTACCGGTCAT
CATCACCATCACCATTGAGTTTAAACCCGCTGATCAGCCTCGACTGTGCCTTCTAAGGCCTGAGCTCGCT
GATCAGCCTCGATCGAGGATCCAGACATGATAAGATACATTGATGAGTTTGGACAAACCACAACTAGAAT
GCAGTGAAAAAAATGCTTTATTTGTGAAATTTGTGATGCTATTGCTTTATTTGTAACCATTATAAGCTGC
AATAAACAAGTTAACAACAACAATTGCATTCATTTTATGTTTCAGGTTCAGGGGGAGGTGTGGGAGGTTT
TTTAAAGCAAGTAAAACCTCTACAAATGTGGTATGGCTGATTATGATCAGTCGACCGATGCCCTTGAGAG
CCTTCAACCCAGTCAGCTCCTTCCGGTGGGCGCGGGGCATGACTATCGTCGCCGCACTTATGACTGTCTT
CTTTATCATGCAACTCGTAGGACAGGTGCCGGCAGCGCTCTGGGTCATTTTCGGCGAGGACCGCTTTCGC
TGGAGCGCGACGATGATCGGCCTGTCGCTTGCGGTATTCGGAATCTTGCACGCCCTCGCTCAAGCCTTCG
TCACTGGTCCCGCCACCAAACGTTTCGGCGAGAAGCAGGCCATTATCGCCGGCATGGCGGCCGACGCGCT
GGGCTACGTCTTGCTGGCGTTCGCGACGCGAGGCTGGATGGCCTTCCCCATTATGATTCTTCTCGCTTCC
GGCGGCATCGGGATGCCCGCGTTGCAGGCCATGCTGTCCAGGCAGGTAGATGACGACCATCAGGGACAGC
TTCAAGGATCGCTCGCGGCTCTTACCAGCCAGCAAAAGGCCAGGAACCGTAAAAAGGCCGCGTTGCTGGC
GTTTTTCCATAGGCTCCGCCCCCCTGACGAGCATCACAAAAATCGACGCTCAAGTCAGAGGTGGCGAAAC
CCGACAGGACTATAAAGATACCAGGCGTTTCCCCCTGGAAGCTCCCTCGTGCGCTCTCCTGTTCCGACCC
TGCCGCTTACCGGATACCTGTCCGCCTTTCTCCCTTCGGGAAGCGTGGCGCTTTCTCAATGCTCACGCTG
TAGGTATCTCAGTTCGGTGTAGGTCGTTCGCTCCAAGCTGGGCTGTGTGCACGAACCCCCCGTTCAGCCC
GACCGCTGCGCCTTATCCGGTAACTATCGTCTTGAGTCCAACCCGGTAAGACACGACTTATCGCCACTGG
CAGCAGCCACTGGTAACAGGATTAGCAGAGCGAGGTATGTAGGCGGTGCTACAGAGTTCTTGAAGTGGTG
GCCTAACTACGGCTACACTAGAAGGACAGTATTTGGTATCTGCGCTCTGCTGAAGCCAGTTACCTTCGGA
AAAAGAGTTGGTAGCTCTTGATCCGGCAAACAAACCACCGCTGGTAGCGGTGGTTTTTTTGTTTGCAAGC
AGCAGATTACGCGCAGAAAAAAAGGATCTCAAGAAGATCCTTTGATCTTTTCTACGGGGTCTGACGCTCA
GTGGAACGAAAACTCACGTTAAGGGATTTTGGTCATGAGATTATCAAAAAGGATCTTCACCTAGATCCTT
TTAAATTAAAAATGAAGTTTTAAATCAATCTAAAGTATATATGAGTAAACTTGGTCTGACAGTTACCAAT
GCTTAATCAGTGAGGCACCTATCTCAGCGATCTGTCTATTTCGTTCATCCATAGTTGCCTGACTCCCCGT
CGTGTAGATAACTACGATACGGGAGGGCTTACCATCTGGCCCCAGTGCTGCAATGATACCGCGAGACCCA
CGCTCACCGGCTCCAGATTTATCAGCAATAAACCAGCCAGCCGGAAGGGCCGAGCGCAGAAGTGGTCCTG
CAACTTTATCCGCCTCCATCCAGTCTATTAATTGTTGCCGGGAAGCTAGAGTAAGTAGTTCGCCAGTTAA
TAGTTTGCGCAACGTTGTTGCCATTGCTGCAGGCATCGTGGTGTCACGCTCGTCGTTTGGTATGGCTTCA
TTCAGCTCCGGTTCCCAACGATCAAGGCGAGTTACATGATCCCCCATGTTGTGCAAAAAAGCGGTTAGCT
CCTTCGGTCCTCCGATCGTTGTCAGAAGTAAGTTGGCCGCAGTGTTATCACTCATGGTTATGGCAGCACT
GCATAATTCTCTTACTGTCATGCCATCCGTAAGATGCTTTTCTGTGACTGGTGAGTACTCAACCAAGTCA
TTCTGAGAATAGTGTATGCGGCGACCGAGTTGCTCTTGCCCGGCGTCAACACGGGATAATACCGCGCCAC
ATAGCAGAACTTTAAAAGTGCTCATCATTGGAAAACGTTCTTCGGGGCGAAAACTCTCAAGGATCTTACC
GCTGTTGAGATCCAGTTCGATGTAACCCACTCGTGCACCCAACTGATCTTCAGCATCTTTTACTTTCACC
AGCGTTTCTGGGTGAGCAAAAACAGGAAGGCAAAATGCCGCAAAAAAGGGAATAAGGGCGACACGGAAAT
GTTGAATACTCATACTCTTCCTTTTTCAATATTATTGAAGCATTTATCAGGGTTATTGTCTCATGAGCGG
ATACATATTTGAATGTATTTAGAAAAATAAACAAATAGGGGTTCCGCGCACATTTCCCCGAAAAGTGCCA
CCTGACGTCTAAGAAACCATTATTATCATGACATTAACCTATAAAAATAGGCGTATCACGAGGCCCTTTC
GT
Features (pLannotate 1.2.2; 11 found; start..end, strand, type, name):
     56..2568    +  promoter       Ac5 promoter: Drosophila melanogaster actin 5C promoter
   2588..2653    +  CDS            N (fragment): REGN_LAMBD - Experimental evidence at protein level: Swiss-Prot protein existence level 1. Plays a role as a transcriptional antitermination factor that allows the virus to initiate its lytic phase. Activates expression of the delayed viral early genes by modifying host RNA polymerase (RNAP) into a form that is resistant to termination signals. This antitermination function requires the host NusA protein which serves to stabilize the interaction between antitermination protein N and host RNA polymerase. From Escherichia phage lambda (Bacteriophage lambda).
   2678..2704    +  CDS            3xHA (fragment): three tandem HA epitope tags
   2717..4471    +  CDS            Rga: RGA_DROME - Also known as Not2 From Drosophila melanogaster (Fruit fly).
   4497..4538    +  CDS            V5 tag: epitope tag from simian virus 5
   4638..4772    -  polyA_signal   SV40 poly(A) signal: SV40 polyadenylation signal
   4795..4879    -  CDS            large T antigen (fragment): large T antigen from SV40 (simian virus 40)
   4880..5350    +  CDS            TcR (fragment): tetracycline efflux protein; tet; confers resistance to tetracycline
   5394..5982    -  rep_origin     ori: high-copy-number ColE1/pMB1/pBR322/pUC origin of replication
   6153..7013    -  CDS            AmpR: β-lactamase; bla; confers resistance to ampicillin, carbenicillin, and related antibiotics
   7014..7118    -  promoter       AmpR promoter: bla
