[The description below was written by a language model from this plasmid's Addgene catalogue record and pLannotate feature annotations shown in this document.]
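Description:
pAc5.1B-lambdaN-HA-DmNot2-mut2-dsRNAres_Q is a 7.2 kb insect expression plasmid. The catalogue lists the backbone as unknown, although the name and feature layout point to a pAc5.1B-type vector. It is propagated in E. coli through a ColE1/pUC-family origin and selected with ampicillin via the β-lactamase gene and its bla promoter. The origin is annotated as a high-copy type, whereas the catalogue entry records the plasmid as low copy. A truncated tetracycline-resistance fragment and a short SV40 large T antigen fragment are also annotated; these appear to be backbone remnants rather than functional elements.

Expression is driven by the constitutive Drosophila melanogaster actin 5C promoter. Downstream of it sit a short fragment of the bacteriophage lambda N protein, an HA epitope (annotated as a partial match to a 3xHA tag), and the coding sequence of Drosophila Not2 (Rga/Regena, CG2161). An SV40 polyadenylation signal follows the cassette. A V5 tag sequence lies after the Not2 ORF, but the record does not show whether it is translated in frame or cut off by a stop codon.

The lambda N peptide binds boxB RNA hairpins and is commonly used to tether a fusion protein to a boxB-containing reporter mRNA, with the HA tag allowing detection. The name indicates that the Not2 ORF carries a mutation set ("mut2") and is dsRNA-resistant, which would suit complementation when endogenous Not2 is depleted by RNAi. The specific mutations and the nature of the resistance changes are not stated in the record, which gives the purpose only as insect expression of this Not2 variant.
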