Addgene plasmid #147278: pAc5.1B-lambdaN-HA-DmNot2-mut2-dsRNAres_Q
Purpose: Insect Expression of DmNot2-mut2-dsRNAres
Depositing lab: Elisa Izaurralde. Depositing organization: Max Planck Institute for Developmental Biology.
Backbone
  Vector backbone: Unknown
  Vector type: Insect Expression
Growth in bacteria
  Bacterial resistance: Ampicillin, 100 μg/mL
  Growth temperature: 37°C
  Growth strain: DH5alpha
  Copy number: Low Copy
Gene/Insert
  Gene/Insert name: DmNot2-mut2-dsRNAres (alt names: regena (rga); CG2138, CG2161)
  Species: D. melanogaster (fly)
  Entrez Gene: Rga (a.k.a. Dmel_CG2161, CG2138, CG2161, Dmel\CG2161, NOT2, Not2, RGA, l(3)03834, not2)
  Cloning method: Unknown
Terms and licenses: Academic/Nonprofit Terms; Industry Terms: Not Available to Industry
Depositor comments: ORF extracted from NCBI NM_169080.1. Plasmids from this collection were made available to the research community and donated after the lab closed. Please note that the sequence provided by the depositing laboratory may be theoretical/predicted or based on Sanger sequencing results. There may be discrepancies between sequencing results obtained by Addgene and the depositor sequence. If an Addgene verified sequence is not available, please contact before placing your order to request that our lab fully sequence the plasmid.
How to cite: pAc5.1B-lambdaN-HA-DmNot2-mut2-dsRNAres_Q was a gift from Elisa Izaurralde (Addgene plasmid # 147278 ; http://n2t.net/addgene:147278 ; RRID:Addgene_147278)
